>Addgene plasmid #77566 | GUCY2C gRNA (BRDN0001144918) | addgene full sequence | sequence record 188010 | Addgene Assembled Sequence
CCCGGGTGCAAAGATGGATAAAGTTTTAAACAGAGAGGAATCTTTGCAGCTAATGGACCTTCTAGGTCTT
GAAAGGAGTGGGAATTGGCTCCGGTGCCCGTCAGTGGGCAGAGCGCACATCGCCCACAGTCCCCGAGAAG
TTGGGGGGAGGGGTCGGCAATTGATCCGGTGCCTAGAGAAGGTGGCGCGGGGTAAACTGGGAAAGTGATG
TCGTGTACTGGCTCCGCCTTTTTCCCGAGGGTGGGGGAGAACCGTATATAAGTGCAGTAGTCGCCGTGAA
CGTTCTTTTTCGCAACGGGTTTGCCGCCAGAACACAGGTAAGTGCCGTGTGTGGTTCCCGCGGGCCTGGC
CTCTTTACGGGTTATGGCCCTTGCGTGCCTTGAATTACTTCCACCTGGCTGCAGTACGTGATTCTTGATC
CCGAGCTTCGGGTTGGAAGTGGGTGGGAGAGTTCGAGGCCTTGCGCTTAAGGAGCCCCTTCGCCTCGTGC
TTGAGTTGAGGCCTGGCCTGGGCGCTGGGGCCGCCGCGTGCGAATCTGGTGGCACCTTCGCGCCTGTCTC
GCTGCTTTCGATAAGTCTCTAGCCATTTAAAATTTTTGATGACCTGCTGCGACGCTTTTTTTCTGGCAAG
ATAGTCTTGTAAATGCGGGCCAAGATCTGCACACTGGTATTTCGGTTTTTGGGGCCGCGGGCGGCGACGG
GGCCCGTGCGTCCCAGCGCACATGTTCGGCGAGGCGGGGCCTGCGAGCGCGGCCACCGAGAATCGGACGG
GGGTAGTCTCAAGCTGGCCGGCCTGCTCTGGTGCCTGGCCTCGCGCCGCCGTGTATCGCCCCGCCCTGGG
CGGCAAGGCTGGCCCGGTCGGCACCAGTTGCGTGAGCGGAAAGATGGCCGCTTCCCGGCCCTGCTGCAGG
GAGCTCAAAATGGAGGACGCGGCGCTCGGGAGAGCGGGCGGGTGAGTCACCCACACAAAGGAAAAGGGCC
TTTCCGTCCTCAGCCGTCGCTTCATGTGACTCCACGGAGTACCGGGCGCCGTCCAGGCACCTCGATTAGT
TCTCGAGCTTTTGGAGTACGTCGTCTTTAGGTTGGGGGGAGGGGTTTTATGCGATGGAGTTTCCCCACAC
TGAGTGGGTGGAGACTGAAGTTAGGCCAGCTTGGCACTTGATGTAATTCTCCTTGGAATTTGCCCTTTTT
GAGTTTGGATCTTGGTTCATTCTCAAGCCTCAGACAGTGGTTCAAAGTTTTTTTCTTCCATTTCAGGTGT
CGTGACGTACGGCCACCATGACCGAGTACAAGCCCACGGTGCGCCTCGCCACCCGCGACGACGTCCCCAG
GGCCGTACGCACCCTCGCCGCCGCGTTCGCCGACTACCCCGCCACGCGCCACACCGTCGATCCGGACCGC
CACATCGAGCGGGTCACCGAGCTGCAAGAACTCTTCCTCACGCGCGTCGGGCTCGACATCGGCAAGGTGT
GGGTCGCGGACGACGGCGCCGCCGTGGCGGTCTGGACCACGCCGGAGAGCGTCGAAGCGGGGGCGGTGTT
CGCCGAGATCGGCCCGCGCATGGCCGAGTTGAGCGGTTCCCGGCTGGCCGCGCAGCAACAGATGGAAGGC
CTCCTGGCGCCGCACCGGCCCAAGGAGCCCGCGTGGTTCCTGGCCACCGTCGGAGTCTCGCCCGACCACC
AGGGCAAGGGTCTGGGCAGCGCCGTCGTGCTCCCCGGAGTGGAGGCGGCCGAGCGCGCCGGGGTGCCCGC
CTTCCTGGAGACCTCCGCGCCCCGCAACCTCCCCTTCTACGAGCGGCTCGGCTTCACCGTCACCGCCGAC
GTCGAGGTGCCCGAAGGACCGCGCACCTGGTGCATGACCCGCAAGCCCGGTGCCTGAACGCGTTAAGTCG
ACAATCAACCTCTGGATTACAAAATTTGTGAAAGATTGACTGGTATTCTTAACTATGTTGCTCCTTTTAC
GCTATGTGGATACGCTGCTTTAATGCCTTTGTATCATGCTATTGCTTCCCGTATGGCTTTCATTTTCTCC
TCCTTGTATAAATCCTGGTTGCTGTCTCTTTATGAGGAGTTGTGGCCCGTTGTCAGGCAACGTGGCGTGG
TGTGCACTGTGTTTGCTGACGCAACCCCCACTGGTTGGGGCATTGCCACCACCTGTCAGCTCCTTTCCGG
GACTTTCGCTTTCCCCCTCCCTATTGCCACGGCGGAACTCATCGCCGCCTGCCTTGCCCGCTGCTGGACA
GGGGCTCGGCTGTTGGGCACTGACAATTCCGTGGTGTTGTCGGGGAAATCATCGTCCTTTCCTTGGCTGC
TCGCCTGTGTTGCCACCTGGATTCTGCGCGGGACGTCCTTCTGCTACGTCCCTTCGGCCCTCAATCCAGC
GGACCTTCCTTCCCGCGGCCTGCTGCCGGCTCTGCGGCCTCTTCCGCGTCTTCGCCTTCGCCCTCAGACG
AGTCGGATCTCCCTTTGGGCCGCCTCCCCGCGTCGACTTTAAGACCAATGACTTACAAGGCAGCTGTAGA
TCTTAGCCACTTTTTAAAAGAAAAGGGGGGACTGGAAGGGCTAATTCACTCCCAACGAAGACAAGATCTG
CTTTTTGCTTGTACTGGGTCTCTCTGGTTAGACCAGATCTGAGCCTGGGAGCTCTCTGGCTAACTAGGGA
ACCCACTGCTTAAGCCTCAATAAAGCTTGCCTTGAGTGCTTCAAGTAGTGTGTGCCCGTCTGTTGTGTGA
CTCTGGTAACTAGAGATCCCTCAGACCCTTTTAGTCAGTGTGGAAAATCTCTAGCAGTACGTATAGTAGT
TCATGTCATCTTATTATTCAGTATTTATAACTTGCAAAGAAATGAATATCAGAGAGTGAGAGGAACTTGT
TTATTGCAGCTTATAATGGTTACAAATAAAGCAATAGCATCACAAATTTCACAAATAAAGCATTTTTTTC
ACTGCATTCTAGTTGTGGTTTGTCCAAACTCATCAATGTATCTTATCATGTCTGGCTCTAGCTATCCCGC
CCCTAACTCCGCCCATCCCGCCCCTAACTCCGCCCAGTTCCGCCCATTCTCCGCCCCATGGCTGACTAAT
TTTTTTTATTTATGCAGAGGCCGAGGCCGCCTCGGCCTCTGAGCTATTCCAGAAGTAGTGAGGAGGCTTT
TTTGGAGGCCTAGGGACGTACCCAATTCGCCCTATAGTGAGTCGTATTACGCGCGCTCACTGGCCGTCGT
TTTACAACGTCGTGACTGGGAAAACCCTGGCGTTACCCAACTTAATCGCCTTGCAGCACATCCCCCTTTC
GCCAGCTGGCGTAATAGCGAAGAGGCCCGCACCGATCGCCCTTCCCAACAGTTGCGCAGCCTGAATGGCG
AATGGG
[124 nt withheld, positions 3367-3490]
C
[91 nt withheld, positions 3492-3582]
A
[49 nt withheld, positions 3584-3632]
CCTTTGACGTTGGAGTCCACGTTCTTT
[37 nt withheld, positions 3660-3696]
ACCCTATCTCGGTCTATTCTTTTGATTTATAAGGGATTTTGCCGATTTCGGCCTATTGGTTAAAAAATGA
GCTGATTTAACAAAAATTTAACGCGAATTTTAACAAAATATTAACGCTTACAATTTAGGTGGCACTTTTC
GGGGAAATGTGCGCGGAACCCCTATTTGTTTATTTTTCTAAATACATTCAAATATGTATCCGCTCATGAG
ACAATAACCCTGATAAATGCTTCAATAATATTGAAAAAGGAAGAGTATGAGTATTCAACATTTCCGTGTC
GCCCTTATTCCCTTTTTTGCGGCATTTTGCCTTCCTGTTTTTGCTCACCCAGAAACGCTGGTGAAAGTAA
AAGATGCTGAAGATCAGTTGGGTGCACGAGTGGGTTACATCGAACTGGATCTCAACAGCGGTAAGATCCT
TGAGAGTTTTCGCCCCGAAGAACGTTTTCCAATGATGAGCACTTTTAAAGTTCTGCTATGTGGCGCGGTA
TTATCCCGTATTGACGCCGGGCAAGAGCAACTCGGTCGCCGCATACACTATTCTCAGAATGACTTGGTTG
AGTACTCACCAGTCACAGAAAAGCATCTTACGGATGGCATGACAGTAAGAGAATTATGCAGTGCTGCCAT
AACCATGAGTGATAACACTGCGGCCAACTTACTTCTGACAACGATCGGAGGACCGAAGGAGCTAACCGCT
TTTTTGCACAACATGGGGGATCATGTAACTCGCCTTGATCGTTGGGAACCGGAGCTGAATGAAGCCATAC
CAAACGACGAGCGTGACACCACGATGCCTGTAGCAATGGCAACAACGTTGCGCAAACTATTAACTGGCGA
ACTACTTACTCTAGCTTCCCGGCAACAATTAATAGACTGGATGGAGGCGGATAAAGTTGCAGGACCACTT
CTGCGCTCGGCCCTTCCGGCTGGCTGGTTTATTGCTGATAAATCTGGAGCCGGTGAGCGTGGGTCTCGCG
GTATCATTGCAGCACTGGGGCCAGATGGTAAGCCCTCCCGTATCGTAGTTATCTACACGACGGGGAGTCA
GGCAACTATGGATGAACGAAATAGACAGATCGCTGAGATAGGTGCCTCACTGATTAAGCATTGGTAACTG
TCAGACCAAGTTTACTCATATATACTTTAGATTGATTTAAAACTTCATTTTTAATTTAAAAGGATCTAGG
TGAAGATCCTTTTTGATAATCTCATGACCAAAATCCCTTAACGTGAGTTTTCGTTCCACTGAGCGTCAGA
CCCCGTAGAAAAGATCAAAGGATCTTCTTGAGATCCTTTTTTTCTGCGCGTAATCTGCTGCTTGCAAACA
AAAAAACCACCGCTACCAGCGGTGGTTTGTTTGCCGGATCAAGAGCTACCAACTCTTTTTCCGAAGGTAA
CTGGCTTCAGCAGAGCGCAGATACCAAATACTGTTCTTCTAGTGTAGCCGTAGTTAGGCCACCACTTCAA
GAACTCTGTAGCACCGCCTACATACCTCGCTCTGCTAATCCTGTTACCAGTGGCTGCTGCCAGTGGCGAT
AAGTCGTGTCTTACCGGGTTGGACTCAAGACGATAGTTACCGGATAAGGCGCAGCGGTCGGGCTGAACGG
GGGGTTCGTGCACACAGCCCAGCTTGGAGCGAACGACCTACACCGAACTGAGATACCTACAGCGTGAGCT
ATGAGAAAGCGCCACGCTTCCCGAAGGGAGAAAGGCGGACAGGTATCCGGTAAGCGGCAGGGTCGGAACA
GGAGAGCGCACGAGGGAGCTTCCAGGGGGAAACGCCTGGTATCTTTATAGTCCTGTCGGGTTTCGCCACC
TCTGACTTGAGCGTCGATTTTTGTGATGCTCGTCAGGGGGGCGGAGCCTATGGAAAAACGCCAGCAACGC
GGCCTTTTTACGGTTCCTGGCCTTTTGCTGGCCTTTTGCTCACATGTTCTTTCCTGCGTTATCCCCTGAT
TCTGTGGATAACCGTATTACCGCCTTTGAGTGAGCTGATACCGCTCGCCGCAGCCGAACGACCGAGCGCA
GCGAGTCAGTGAGCGAGGAAGCGGAAGAGCGCCCAATACGCAAACCGCCTCTCCCCGCGCGTTGGCCGAT
TCATTAATGCAGCTGGCACGACAGGTTTCCCGACTGGAAAGCGGGCAGTGAGCGCAACGCAATTAATGTG
AGTTAGCTCACTCATTAGGCACCCCAGGCTTTACACTTTATGCTTCCGGCTCGTATGTTGTGTGGAATTG
TGAGCGGATAACAATTTCACACAGGAAACAGCTATGACCATGATTACGCCAAGCGCGCAATTAACCCTCA
CTAAAGGGAACAAAAGCTGGAGCTGCAAGCTTAATGTAGTCTTATGCAATACTCTTGTAGTCTTGCAACA
TGGTAACGATGAGTTAGCAACATGCCTTACAAGGAGAGAAAAAGCACCGTGCATGCCGATTGGTGGAAGT
AAGGTGGTACGATCGTGCCTTATTAGGAAGGCAACAGACGGGTCTGACATGGATTGGACGAACCACTGAA
TTGCCGCATTGCAGAGATATTGTATTTAAGTGCCTAGCTCGATACATAAACGGGTCTCTCTGGTTAGACC
AGATCTGAGCCTGGGAGCTCTCTGGCTAACTAGGGAACCCACTGCTTAAGCCTCAATAAAGCTTGCCTTG
AGTGCTTCAAGTAGTGTGTGCCCGTCTGTTGTGTGACTCTGGTAACTAGAGATCCCTCAGACCCTTTTAG
TCAGTGTGGAAAATCTCTAGCAGTGGCGCCCGAACAGGGACTTGAAAGCGAAAGGGAAACCAGAGGAGCT
CTCTCGACGCAGGACTCGGCTTGCTGAAGCGCGCACGGCAAGAGGCGAGGGGCGGCGACTGGTGAGTACG
CCAAAAATTTTGACTAGCGGAGGCTAGAAGGAGAGAGATGGGTGCGAGAGCGTCAGTATTAAGCGGGGGA
GAATTAGATCGCGATGGGAAAAAATTCGGTTAAGGCCAGGGGGAAAGAAAAAATATAAATTAAAACATAT
AGTATGGGCAAGCAGGGAGCTAGAACGATTCGCAGTTAATCCTGGCCTGTTAGAAACATCAGAAGGCTGT
AGACAAATACTGGGACAGCTACAACCATCCCTTCAGACAGGATCAGAAGAACTTAGATCATTATATAATA
CAGTAGCAACCCTCTATTGTGTGCATCAAAGGATAGAGATAAAAGACACCAAGGAAGCTTTAGACAAGAT
AGAGGAAGAGCAAAACAAAAGTAAGACCACCGCACAGCAAGCGGCCGCTGATCTTCAGACCTGGAGGAGG
AGATATGAGGGACAATTGGAGAAGTGAATTATATAAATATAAAGTAGTAAAAATTGAACCATTAGGAGTA
GCACCCACCAAGGCAAAGAGAAGAGTGGTGCAGAGAGAAAAAAGAGCAGTGGGAATAGGAGCTTTGTTCC
TTGGGTTCTTGGGAGCAGCAGGAAGCACTATGGGCGCAGCGTCAATGACGCTGACGGTACAGGCCAGACA
ATTATTGTCTGGTATAGTGCAGCAGCAGAACAATTTGCTGAGGGCTATTGAGGCGCAACAGCATCTGTTG
CAACTCACAGTCTGGGGCATCAAGCAGCTCCAGGCAAGAATCCTGGCTGTGGAAAGATACCTAAAGGATC
AACAGCTCCTGGGGATTTGGGGTTGCTCTGGAAAACTCATTTGCACCACTGCTGTGCCTTGGAATGCTAG
TTGGAGTAATAAATCTCTGGAACAGATTTGGAATCACACGACCTGGATGGAGTGGGACAGAGAAATTAAC
AATTACACAAGCTTAATACACTCCTTAATTGAAGAATCGCAAAACCAGCAAGAAAAGAATGAACAAGAAT
TATTGGAATTAGATAAATGGGCAAGTTTGTGGAATTGGTTTAACATAACAAATTGGCTGTGGTATATAAA
ATTATTCATAATGATAGTAGGAGGCTTGGTAGGTTTAAGAATAGTTTTTGCTGTACTTTCTATAGTGAAT
AGAGTTAGGCAGGGATATTCACCATTATCGTTTCAGACCCACCTCCCAACCCCGAGGGGACCCAGAGAGG
GCCTATTTCCCATGATTCCTTCATATTTGCATATACGATACAAGGCTGTTAGAGAGATAATTAGAATTAA
TTTGACTGTAAACACAAAGATATTAGTACAAAATACGTGACGTAGAAAGTAATAATTTCTTGGGTAGTTT
GCAGTTTTAAAATTATGTTTTAAAATGGACTATCATATGCTTACCGTAACTTGAAAGTATTTCGATTTCT
TGGCTTTATATATCTTGTGGAAAGGACGAAACACCGAGGATAGGTCTTATTTACGTGTTTTAGAGCTAGA
AATAGCAAGTTAAAATAAGGCTAGTCCGTTATCAACTTGAAAAAGTGGCACCGAGTCGGTGCTTTTTTAA
GCTTGGCGTAACTAGATCTTGAGACAAATGGCAGTATTCATCCACAATTTTAAAAGAAAAGGGGGGATTG
GGGGGTACAGTGCAGGGGAAAGAATAGTAGACATAATAGCAACAGACATACAAACTAAAGAATTACAAAA
ACAAATTACAAAAATTCAAAATTTTCGGGTTTATTACAGGGACAGCAGAGATCCACTTTGGCGCCGGCTC
GAGGGGG
Features (pLannotate 1.2.2; 29 found; start..end, strand, type, name):
     14..80      +  CDS            small t antigen (fragment): SV40 (simian virus 40) small t antigen
    106..317     +  promoter       EF-1α core promoter: core promoter for human elongation factor EF-1α
    318..1256    +  intron         EF-1α intron A: intron upstream of the start codon of human EF-1α
   1278..1877    +  CDS            PuroR (fragment): puromycin N-acetyltransferase; pac from Streptomyces; confers resistance to puromycin
   1893..2481    +  misc_feature   WPRE: woodchuck hepatitis virus posttranscriptional regulatory element
   2532..2551    +  misc_feature   cPPT/CTS (fragment): central polypurine tract and central termination sequence of HIV-1
   2553..2786    +  LTR            3' LTR (ΔU3): self-inactivating 3' long terminal repeat (LTR) from HIV-1
   2864..2985    +  polyA_signal   SV40 poly(A) signal: SV40 polyadenylation signal
   3025..3160    +  rep_origin     SV40 ori: SV40 origin of replication
   3181..3199    -  promoter       T7 promoter: promoter for bacteriophage T7 RNA polymerase
   3207..3362    +  CDS            lacZα (fragment): LacZα fragment of β-galactosidase; lacZ fragment
   3367..3795    +  rep_origin     f1 ori (sequence partly withheld): f1 bacteriophage origin of replication; arrow indicates direction of (+) strand synthesis
   3848..3952    +  promoter       AmpR promoter: bla
   3953..4813    +  CDS            AmpR: β-lactamase; bla; confers resistance to ampicillin, carbenicillin, and related antibiotics
   4984..5572    +  rep_origin     ori: high-copy-number ColE1/pMB1/pBR322/pUC origin of replication
   5755..5847    +  CDS            lacI (fragment): lac repressor; lacI; The lac repressor binds to the lac operator to inhibit transcription in E. coli. This inhibition can be relieved by adding lactose or isopropyl-β-D-thiogalactopyranoside (IPTG).
   5860..5881    +  protein_bind   CAP binding site: CAP binding activates transcription in the presence of cAMP. E. coli catabolite activator protein
   5896..5926    +  promoter       lac promoter: promoter for the E. coli lac operon
   5934..5950    +  protein_bind   lac operator: The lac repressor binds to the lac operator to inhibit transcription in E. coli. This inhibition can be relieved by adding lactose or isopropyl-β-D-thiogalactopyranoside (IPTG). lac repressor encoded by lacI
   5995..6013    +  promoter       T3 promoter: promoter for bacteriophage T3 RNA polymerase
   6041..6267    +  promoter       RSV promoter: Rous sarcoma virus enhancer/promoter
   6268..6448    +  LTR            5' LTR (truncated): truncated 5' long terminal repeat (LTR) from HIV-1
   6495..6620    +  misc_feature   HIV-1 Ψ: packaging signal of human immunodeficiency virus type 1
   6604..6967    +  CDS            HIV-1 gag (fragment): gag protein from human immunodeficiency virus 1; gag
   7113..7346    +  misc_feature   RRE: The Rev response element (RRE) of HIV-1 allows for Rev-dependent mRNA export from the nucleus to the cytoplasm.
   7723..7749    +  CDS            Rev (fragment): human immunodeficiency virus 1 (HIV-1) Rev protein; rev; enhances nuclear export of unspliced and incompletely spliced viral mRNAs
   7753..7993    +  promoter       U6 promoter: RNA polymerase III promoter for human U6 snRNA
   8023..8098    +  misc_RNA       gRNA scaffold: guide RNA scaffold for the Streptococcus pyogenes CRISPR/Cas9 system
   8154..8271    +  misc_feature   cPPT/CTS: central polypurine tract and central termination sequence of HIV-1
