[The description below was written by a language model from this plasmid's Addgene catalogue record and pLannotate feature annotations shown in this document.]
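Description:
GUCY2C gRNA (BRDN0001144918) is a third-generation lentiviral CRISPR guide plasmid built on the lentiGuide-Puro backbone, carrying a single guide RNA designed against the human GUCY2C gene (guanylate cyclase 2C, also known as GC-C or STAR). It is propagated in E. coli as a high-copy plasmid through a ColE1/pUC-type origin with ampicillin selection from the β-lactamase gene. The bacterial portion also retains an f1 origin, an SV40 origin and poly(A) signal, T7 and T3 promoters, and remnants of the lac region inherited from the parental cloning vector.

The transfer cassette is framed by an RSV promoter fused to a truncated HIV-1 5' LTR, which makes genomic RNA production Tat-independent, and a self-inactivating ΔU3 3' LTR. Between these lie the Ψ packaging signal with a partial gag sequence, the Rev response element for Rev-dependent nuclear export, and a cPPT/CTS that aids nuclear import of the reverse-transcribed genome. The human U6 Pol III promoter drives the GUCY2C-specific spacer joined to the Streptococcus pyogenes Cas9 guide scaffold. Downstream, the EF-1α core promoter with its intron A expresses puromycin N-acetyltransferase, followed by a WPRE that enhances transcript expression, allowing puromycin selection of transduced mammalian cells.

The plasmid does not encode Cas9, so it is meant to be used with a separate Cas9 lentiviral vector or in cells that already express Cas9, where it directs cleavage and knockout of GUCY2C. It is an individual clone associated with a human kinome gRNA library whose guides were chosen under optimized rules for on-target activity and reduced off-target effects.
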