Addgene plasmid #77566: GUCY2C gRNA (BRDN0001144918)
Purpose: 3rd generation lentiviral gRNA plasmid targeting human GUCY2C
Depositing lab: John Doench & David Root. Depositing organization: Broad Institute. Publication: Optimized sgRNA design to maximize activity and minimize off-target effects of CRISPR-Cas9. Doench JG, Fusi N, Sullender M, Hegde M, Vaimberg EW, Donovan KF, Smith I, Tothova Z, Wilen C, Orchard R, Virgin HW, Listgarten J, Root DE. Nat Biotechnol. 2016 Jan 18. doi: 10.1038/nbt.3437. PubMed 26780180.
Backbone
  Vector backbone: lentiGuide-Puro
  Backbone manufacturer: Zhang Lab (Addgene plasmid # 52963)
  Vector type: Mammalian Expression, Lentiviral, CRISPR
  Selectable markers: Puromycin
Growth in bacteria
  Bacterial resistance: Ampicillin, 100 μg/mL
  Growth temperature: 37°C
  Growth strain: DH5alpha
  Copy number: High Copy
Gene/Insert
  Gene/Insert name: GUCY2C (alt names: GUCY2C; NM_004963.3)
  gRNA/shRNA sequence: AGGATAGGTCTTATTTACGT
  Species: H. sapiens (human)
  Entrez Gene: GUCY2C (a.k.a. DIAR6, GC-C, GCC, GUC2C, HSER, MECIL, MUCIL, STAR)
  Promoter: hU6
  Cloning method: Unknown
  Sequencing primers: 5′ U6-F; 3′ pS2-R
Terms and licenses: Academic/Nonprofit Terms; Industry Terms: Not Available to Industry
Depositor comments: The gRNA was designed to target the following Genbank reference sequence(s): NM_004963.3. Note that this plasmid does NOT contain Cas9. It should be used in conjunction with lentiCas9-Blast (Addgene #52962) or otherwise with cell lines already expressing Cas9. Browse the full kinome gRNA library at http://www.addgene.org/pooled-library/broadgpp-human-kinome/ or visit http://www.broadinstitute.org/rnai/public/ for detailed protocols and information.
How to cite: GUCY2C gRNA (BRDN0001144918) was a gift from John Doench & David Root (Addgene plasmid # 77566 ; http://n2t.net/addgene:77566 ; RRID:Addgene_77566)
