>Addgene plasmid #77566 | GUCY2C gRNA (BRDN0001144918) | depositor partial sequence | sequence record 145026 | Target Sequence
AGGATAGGTCTTATTTACGT
