>Addgene plasmid #77566 | GUCY2C gRNA (BRDN0001144918) | addgene partial sequence | sequence record 188009 | hU6-F
TAGAAAGTAATAATTTCTTGGGTAGTTTGCAGTTTTAAAATTATGTTTTAAAATGGACTATCATATGCTT
ACCGTAACTTGAAAGTATTTCGATTTCTTGGCTTTATATATCTTGTGGAAAGGACGAAACACCGAGGATA
GGTCTTATTTACGTGTTTTAGAGCTAGAAATAGCAAGTTAAAATAAGGCTAGTCCGTTATCAACTTGAAA
AAGTGGCACCGAGTCGGTGCTTTTTTAAGCTTGGCGTAACTAGATCTTGAGACAAATGGCAGTATTCATC
CACAATTTTAAAAGAAAAGGGGGGATTGGGGGGTACAGTGCAGGGGAAAGAATAGTAGACATAATAGCAA
CAGACATACAAACTAAAGAATTACAAAAACAAATTACAAAAATTCAAAATTTTCGGGTTTATTACAGGGA
CAGCAGAGATCCACTTTGGCGCCGGCTCGAGGGGGCCCGGGTGCAAAGATGGATAAAGTTTTAAACAGAG
AGGAATCTTTGCAGCTAATGGACCTTCTAGGTCTTGAAAGGAGTGGGAATTGGCTCCGGTGCCCGTCAGT
GGGCAGAGCG
